>Addgene plasmid #197675 | 4A3.SU | addgene full sequence | sequence record 396454 | Addgene NGS Result
GTTAATTACCTCAGTGGATGGTGATAAAACCGCAGGCGCGGCGTCGGTGGATATTGGTGAATTTTACCAG
GTAACTATTCAGCAACGTAAGGATATTTCTCTTGCACTTAGTGCAGGCAAGAAATATGCAATTGTGCTGA
AGGGAAGATACCTCCTTGGAGAAGATACCTACCAGGTGAATACCGCGTCACATATTCATGCGGCTGAATT
TGTTGCCAGAACCTATACCGATTCATATCAGTTAGGAGATGGGGAGCTGCTTGTTTGTACGGTGAATATC
CCTGCTAGTGTATCTGCCATTACCCAGGAGATGATTGATACATCCGAGCGTATCAACCGCTCGATCGGCA
TTGATATTTCAGACTCTGTAACCAGTACCAGAAGTGATGTTGCTGCAAGTTCGCTGGCAGTTAAAAAAGC
CTACGATCTGGCGAAAAGCAAGTATACGGCACAGGATGCAAGCACAACGCAAAAGGGATTAGTTCAGCTC
AGTAGCGCAACTAACAGCGACAGCGAAACAATGGCGGCTACCCCTAAAGCTGTTAAGTCTATAAAAGATC
TGGCTGATACCAAAGCGCCAATAGAAAGCCCGAGTCTGACAGGAACGCCAACCGCGCCGACGGCAGCGCA
AGGTACAAACAGCACGCAGATCGCAAATACAGCCTTTGTTAAGGCAGCTATAACTGCACTTATCAACGGT
GCGCCTGGCACACTGGATACGCTGAAAGAAATAGCGGCTGCGATCAATAACGACCCGAATTACAGCACAA
CTATCAACAATGCCTTGGCTCTCAAAGCGCCTTTGGCAAGCCCTGCATTAACGGGTGTCCCTACTGCGCC
TACGGCTGCACAGGGCACAAACAATACGCAGATCGCTACGACTGCTTACGTACGGGCTGCTATCTCTGCA
TTGGTCGGCTCATCACCTGAAGCTCTTGATACCCTGTATGAGCTTGCAGCAGCACTGGGCAATGACCCGA
ACTTTGCGACAACAATGACAAATGCGCTGGCAGGGAAACAGCCACTTGATGCAACTTTAACCGCGCTTGC
TGGTCTTGCGACAGGCGCAAATAAATTGCCGTACTTTACCGGTACAGACACTGTTTCTCAGACTGACTTA
ACGTCAGTTGGTCGCGATATTCTGGCCAAAACAAGCATTCTTGCTGTTATCCAATACCTTGGTTTAAGAG
AACTCGGTACCAGCGGTGAAAAGATCCCCCTGTTGAGCACGGCTAACACATGGAGTGCACGCCAGACTTT
CAACGGCGGGATCACCGGGGCGCTGACAGGGAACGCCGATACCGCAACGAAATTGAAAACAGCCAGAAAC
ATTAATGGCGTCAGGTTCGATGGTTCTGGTGACATTAATATCAATACTCTGGTATCGCGCGGTCGCGTAA
CGGCCCTGGAGGCGAATGCACAGGGAACATCCGGGATTCAGCTGTATGAGGCATACAACAATGGCTACCC
TTCCCCCTATGGCAATGTGCTTCACCTTAAAGGTGCCACCGCTGCTGGCGAAGGTGAGTTATTCATTGGC
TGGAGTGGCACGAGCGGTGCCCATGCGCCCGTACATATCCGTTCGCGGCGGGATACTGATTCTGCCAACT
GGTCTGAATGGGCGCAGGTCTATACGTCAAAAGATTCAATTCCCGGCGTCAATGCCAAAGGGGATCAGGA
TACCTCTGGTAATGCGGCTACAGCGACCAAGTTGCAGACAGCATGTACTATCAACGGCGTCTCGTTTGAC
GGTTCTAAAAATATTGAGCTAACGGCGGAAGATTTAAATCTACAGGAAACGGTAAACAAGGCTGATAACG
CGGTTCAAAAGACAGGCGATACCTTGTCCGGTGGACTTACTTTTGAAAACGACTCAATCCTTGCCTGGAT
TCGGAATACTGACTGGGCGAAGATTGGTTTTAAAAATGATGCCGACAGCGATACTGATTCATACATGTGG
TTTGAAACAGGCGACAACGGCAATGAATATTTCAAATGGAGAAGCAAACAAAGTACCACAACAAAAGACC
TGATGAATCTTAAATGGGATGCTTTGTATGTTCTTGTCAATGCCATTGTAAATGGCGAAGTCATATCAAA
ATCAGCAAACGGCCTACGTATTGCTTATGGTAATTACGGATTCTTTATTCGTAATGATGGTTCAAATACA
TACTTCATGTTGACAAACTCCGGTGACAACATGGGGACTTATAACGGATTAAGGCCATTATGGATTAATA
ACGCTACTGGCGCTGTTTCGATGGGGCGTGGCCTTAATGTTTCAGGGGAGACACTTTCAGACCGTTTTGC
TATTAACAGCAGTAATGGTATGTGGATTCAGATGCGCGATAACAACGCTATCTTTGGGAAAAATATAGTT
AACACTGATAGCGCTCAGGCGTTACTTCGCCAGAATCACGCCGACCGAAAGTTCATGATAGGTGGACTGG
GGAACAAGCAATTTGGCATCTACATGATTAATAACTCAAGGACAGCCAATGGCACCGATGGTCAGGCGTA
CATGGACAATAACGGTAACTGGCTTTGCGGTGCGCAAATTATTCCCGGAAATTATGGCAATTTTGACTCA
CGCTATGTGAGAGATGTCCGACTTGGCACACGTGTTGTTCAATTGATGGCGCGTGGAGGGCGTTATGAAA
TAGCCGGACACGCACTTACCGGATTAAGGATTATTGGTGAAGTTGATGGCGATGATGAAGCTATCTTCAG
GCCGATACAAAAATACATCAATGGCATATGGTATAACGTCGCACAGGTGTAAATTATGCAGCACTTAAAA
AATATCAGGTCAGGAAACCCAAAGACAAAAGAGCAATACCAATTAACAAAGAATTTTGACGTAATCTGGT
TGTGGTCTGAAGACGGAAAAAACTGGTATGAGGAAGTGAAAAACTTTCAACCAGACACCATAAAGATTGT
TTACGATGAAAATAATATTATTGTCGCCATCACCAAAGATGCCTCCACGCTTAACCCTGAAGGTTTTAGC
GTCGTTGAGGTTCCCGACATAACAGCCAACCGCCGCGCTGATGATTCAGGAAAGTGGATGTTTAAGGATG
GAGCTGTAGTTAAACGGATTTATACGGCAGACGAACAGCAACAACAAGCCGAATCACAAAAGGCCGCATT
GCTTTCCGAAGCTGAATCAGTCATCCAGCCGCTGGAACGCGCTGTCAGGCTGAATATGGCAACAGACGAG
GAACGCACACGACTGGAAGCATGGGAACGCTACAGTGTTCTGGTCAGCCGTGTGGATACGGCAAATCCTG
AATGGCCACAAAAGCCTGAATAAAAAAGGATCCGAATTCGAGCTCCGTCGACAAGCTTGCGGCCGCACTC
GAGCACCACCACCACCACCACTGAGATCCGGCTGCTAACAAAGCCCGAAAGGAAGCTGAGTTGGCTGCTG
CCACCGCTGAGCAATAACTAGCATAACCCCTTGGGGCCTCTAAACGGGTCTTGAGGGGTTTTTTGCTGAA
AGGAGGAACTATATCCGGATTAATAATACTAGTAGCGGCCGCTGCAGTCCGGCAAAAAAGGGCAAGGTGT
CACCACCCTGCCCTTTTTCTTTAAAACCGAAAAGATTACTTCGCGTTATGCAGGCTTCCTCGCTCACTGA
CTCGCTGCGCTCGGTCGTTCGGCTGCGGCGAGCGGTATCAGCTCACTCAAAGGCGGTAATCTCGAGGTTA
CATTGTCGATCTGTTCATGGTGAACAGCTTTGAATGCACCAAAAACTCGTAAAAGCTCTGATGTATCTAT
CTTTTTTACACCGTTTTCATCTGTGCATATGGACAGTTTTCCCTTTGATATGTAACGGTGAACAGTTGTT
CTACTTTTGTTTGTTAGTCTTGATGCTTCACTGATAGATACAAGAGCCATAAGAACCTCAGATCCTTCCG
TATTTAGCCAGTATGTTCTCTAGTGTGGTTCGTTGTTTTTGCGTGAGCCATGAGAACGAACCATTGAGAT
CATACTTACTTTGCATGTCACTCAAAAATTTTGCCTCAAAACTGGTGAGCTGAATTTTTGCAGTTAAAGC
ATCGTGTAGTGTTTTTCTTAGTCCGTTATGTAGGTAGGAATCTGATGTAATGGTTGTTGGTATTTTGTCA
CCATTCATTTTTATCTGGTTGTTCTCAAGTTCGGTTACGAGATCCATTTGTCTATCTAGTTCAACTTGGA
AAATCAACGTATCAGTCGGGCGGCCTCGCTTATCAACCACCAATTTCATATTGCTGTAAGTGTTTAAATC
TTTACTTATTGGTTTCAAAACCCATTGGTTAAGCCTTTTAAACTCATGGTAGTTATTTTCAAGCATTAAC
ATGAACTTAAATTCATCAAGGCTAATCTCTATATTTGCCTTGTGAGTTTTCTTTTGTGTTAGTTCTTTTA
ATAACCACTCATAAATCCTCATAGAGTATTTGTTTTCAAAAGACTTAACATGTTCCAGATTATATTTTAT
GAATTTTTTTAACTGGAAAAGATAAGGCAATATCTCTTCACTAAAAACTAATTCTAATTTTTCGCTTGAG
AACTTGGCATAGTTTGTCCACTGGAAAATCTCAAAGCCTTTAACCAAAGGATTCCTGATTTCCACAGTTC
TCGTCATCAGCTCTCTGGTTGCTTTAGCTAATACACCATAAGCATTTTCCCTACTGATGTTCATCATCTG
AGCGTATTGGTTATAAGTGAACGATACCGTCCGTTCTTTCCTTGTAGGGTTTTCAATCGTGGGGTTGAGT
AGTGCCACACAGCATAAAATTAGCTTGGTTTCATGCTCCGTTAAGTCATAGCGACTAATCGCTAGTTCAT
TTGCTTTGAAAACAACTAATTCAGACATACATCTCAATTGGTCTAGGTGATTTTAATCACTATACCAATT
GAGATGGGCTAGTCAATGATAATTACATGTCCTTTTCCTTTGAGTTGTGGGTATCTGTAAATTCTGCTAG
ACCTTTGCTGGAAAACTTGTAAATTCTGCTAGACCCTCTGTAAATTCCGCTAGACCTTTGTGTGTTTTTT
TTGTTTATATTCAAGTGGTTATAATTTATAGAATAAAGAAAGAATAAAAAAAGATAAAAAGAATAGATCC
CAGCCCTGTGTATAACTCACTACTTTAGTCAGTTCCGCAGTATTACAAAAGGATGTCGCAAACGCTGTTT
GCTCCTCTACAAAACAGACCTTAAAACCCTAAAGGCTTAAGTAGCACCCTCGCAAGCTCGGGCAAATCGC
TGAATATTCCTTTTGTCTCCGACCATCAGGCACCTGAGTCGCTGTCTTTTTCGTGACATTCAGTTCGCTG
CGCTCACGGCTCTGGCAGTGAATGGGGGTAAATGGCACTACAGGCGCCTTTTATGGATTCATGCAAGGAA
ACTACCCATAATACAAGAAAAGCCCGTCACGGGCTTCTCAGGGCGTTTTATGGCGGGTCTGCTATGTGGT
GCTATCTGACTTTTTGCTGTTCAGCAGTTCCTGCCCTCTGATTTTCCAGTCTGACCACTTCGGATTATCC
CGTGACAGGTCATTCAGACTGGCTAATGCACCCAGTAAGGCAGCGGTATCATCAACAGGCTTACCCGTCT
TACTGTCCCTAGTGCTTGGATTCTCACCAATAAAAAACGCCCGGCGGCAACCGAGCGTTCTGAACAAATC
CAGATGGAGTTCTGAGGTCATTACTGGATCTATCAACAGGAGTCCAAGCGAGCTCGTAAACTTGGTCTGA
CAGTTACCAATGCTTAATCAGTGAGGCACCTATCTCAGCTATCTGTCTATTTCGTTCATCCATAGTTGCC
TGACTCCCCGTCGTGTAGATAACTACGATACGGGAGGGCTTACCATCTGGCCCCAGTGCTGCAATGATAC
CGCGAGACCCACGCTCACCGGCTCCAGATTTATCAGCAATAAACCAGCCAGCCGGAAGGGCCGAGCGCAG
AAGTGGTCCTGCAACTTTATCCGCCTCCATCCAGTCTATTAATTGTTGCCGGGAAGCTAGAGTAAGTAGT
TCGCCAGTTAATAGTTTGCGCAACGTTGTTGCCATTGCTACAGGCATCGTGGTGTCACGCTCGTCGTTTG
GTATGGCTTCATTCAGCTCCGGTTCCCAACGATCAAGGCGAGTTACATGATCCCCCATGTTGTGCAAAAA
AGCGGTTAGCTCCTTCGGTCCTCCGATCGTTGTCAGAAGTAAGTTGGCCGCAGTGTTATCACTCATGGTT
ATGGCAGCACTGCATAATTCTCTTACTGTCATGCCATCCGTAAGATGCTTTTCTGTGACTGGTGAGTACT
CAACCAAGTCATTCTGAGAATATTGTATGCGGCGACCGAGTTGCTCTTGCCCGGCGTCAATACGGGATAA
TACCGCGCCACATAGCAGAACTTTAAAAGTGCTCATCATTGGAAAACGTTCTTCGGGGCGAAAACTCTCA
AGGATCTTACCGCTGTTGAGATCCAGTTCGATGTAACCCACTCGTGCACCCAACTGATCTTCAGCATCTT
TTACTTTCACCAGCGTTTCTGGGTGAGCAAAAACAGGAAGGCAAAATGCCGCAAAAAAGGGAATAAGGGC
GACACGGAAATGTTGAATACTCATACTCTTCCTTTTTCAATATTATTGAAGCATTTATCAGGGTTATTGT
CTCATGAGCGGATACATATTTGAATGTATTTAGAAAAATAAACAAATAGGGGTTCCGCGCACATTTCCCA
TGGTGCCACCTGACGTCTAAGAAACCATTATTATCATGACATTAACCTATAAAAATAGGCGTATCACGAG
GCAGAATTTCAGATAAAAAAAATCCTTAGCTTTCGCTAAGGATGATTTCTGGAATTCGCGGCCGCTTCTA
GAGATCACCCCGTCCGCAGGGCGGGGTGACAAGTTACTTATCTTACAATGAGGCTTCACAACATTGATTA
GGGAAAATCATGAATGACGTTACAGTTGTTACATCGGTTACTTACCCATCATCCGAGTCGTTGGCTCTGG
TGGCCGATGTGCAATACCACGAACCATATCTGTCAGCCGCGCTAAACCGAAAATTCAGGGGGATTGTTGA
CCCGGGATTTTATGCCGGTTTCTTACCTAAGCCTGGCGGTGGGATGAACCT
Features (pLannotate 1.2.2; 16 found; start..end, strand, type, name):
   1397..1639    +  CDS            stfQ (fragment): STFQ_ECOLI - Also known as ydfN. Protein inferred from homology: Swiss-Prot protein existence level 3. From Escherichia coli (strain K12).
   1760..2773    +  CDS            S (fragment): S1_BPMU - Experimental evidence at protein level: Swiss-Prot protein existence level 1. Component of the tail fiber that acts as receptor binding protein. Binds to the primary receptor, thereby determining the host range. Two alternate tail fiber S and S' proteins are encoded extending the host range of the virus. From Escherichia phage Mu (Bacteriophage Mu).
   2786..3310    +  CDS            U: U1_BPP1 - Experimental evidence at transcript level: Swiss-Prot protein existence level 2. Chaperone involved in tail fiber assembly. Expressed alternatively with tail fiber assembly protein U'. Remains associated to the tail fiber and participates in the host receptor binding. Two alternate tail fiber assembly proteins U and U' are encoded extending the host range of the virus. From Escherichia phage P1 (Bacteriophage P1).
   3364..3381    +  CDS            9xHis (fragment): 9xHis affinity tag
   3391..3440    +  CDS            SET1 (fragment): solubility-enhancement tag derived from T7 phage gene 10B
   3448..3495    +  terminator     T7 terminator: transcription terminator for bacteriophage T7 RNA polymerase
   3527..3547    +  misc_feature   BioBrick suffix: universal suffix for all parts
   3548..3605    +  terminator     his operon terminator: This putative transcriptin terminator from the E. coli his operon has a 2-bp deletion introduced during synthesis. Its efficiency has not been determined.
   3908..4858    -  CDS            Rep101: RepA protein needed for replication with the pSC101 origin; rep101
   4906..5128    -  rep_origin     pSC101 ori: low-copy replication origin that requires the Rep101 protein
   5620..5714    -  terminator     lambda t0 terminator: transcription terminator from phage lambda
   5744..6604    -  CDS            AmpR: β-lactamase; bla; confers resistance to ampicillin, carbenicillin, and related antibiotics
   6605..6709    -  promoter       AmpR promoter: bla
   6796..6839    -  terminator     bacterial terminator: putative bacterial transcription terminator
   6842..6863    +  misc_feature   BioBrick prefix: BioBrick prefix for parts that do not start with "ATG"
   6940..559     +  CDS            S (across the origin): FIBS_BPP1 - Also known as 19. Protein inferred from homology: Swiss-Prot protein existence level 3. From Escherichia phage P1 (Bacteriophage P1).
