[The description below was written by a language model from this plasmid's Addgene catalogue record and pLannotate feature annotations shown in this document.]
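Description:
4A3.SU is a low-copy bacterial expression plasmid built on a pSC101-type BioBrick backbone (4A3) for use in Escherichia coli and related hosts. Replication depends on the pSC101 origin together with its Rep101 (RepA) initiator protein, which keeps copy number low, and selection is by ampicillin through a β-lactamase gene driven by its own bla promoter and followed by a lambda t0 terminator. The cloning region is bounded by BioBrick prefix and suffix sequences and insulated by flanking transcription terminators. The catalogue lists 3,343 bp as the vector size, whereas the sequenced plasmid is 7,121 nt; the smaller figure is roughly consistent with the backbone alone, without the two inserts.

The payload is a segment of bacteriophage P1, taken from an E. coli P1 lysogen and assembled by Gibson cloning, that carries the S tail fibre gene (about 3 kb) followed directly by U (about 0.5 kb). S is transcribed from its native P1 late promoter, LPS. No separate promoter is recorded for U, which suggests it is co-transcribed with S. The automated annotation splits the S reading frame into several partial matches (P1 S spanning the numbering origin, plus fragments resembling E. coli stfQ and phage Mu S), reflecting homology among tail fibre proteins rather than separate genes. U is a chaperone for tail fibre assembly that remains associated with the fibre. Short His-tag and SET1 fragments and a T7 terminator downstream of U look like vector remnants. The plasmid supplies the S/U fibre variant, which determines receptor binding and host range. The associated work compared it with the alternative S' fibre and examined the role of O-antigen in P1 transduction of Shigella flexneri and E. coli.
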