Addgene plasmid #197675: 4A3.SU
Purpose: Expresses P1 S tail fibre and U chaperone
Depositing lab: Baojun Wang. Depositing organization: University of Edinburgh. Publication: The Role of O-antigen in P1 Transduction of Shigella flexneri and Escherichia coli with its Alternative S' Tail Fibre. Huan YW, Fa-Arun J, Wang B. J Mol Biol. 2022 Sep 15;434(21):167829. doi: 10.1016/j.jmb.2022.167829. PubMed 36116540.
Backbone
  Vector backbone: pSC101 (4A3)
  Total vector size (bp): 3343
  Vector type: Bacterial Expression
Growth in bacteria
  Bacterial resistance: Ampicillin, 100 μg/mL
  Growth temperature: 37°C
  Growth strain: DH5alpha
  Copy number: Low Copy
Gene/Insert 1
  Gene/Insert name: S
  Species: Bacteriophage P1 (E. coli P1 lysogen EMG16)
  Insert size (bp): 2961
  GenBank ID: n/a n/a
  Promoter: Late S promoter, LPS
  Cloning method: Gibson Cloning
  Sequencing primers: 5′ cttatcttacaatgaggcttcac; 3′ gtctttgggtttcctgacctg
Gene/Insert 2
  Gene/Insert name: U
  Species: Bacteriophage P1 (E. coli P1 lysogen EMG16)
  Insert size (bp): 528
  GenBank ID: n/a n/a
  Promoter: N/A
  Cloning method: Gibson Cloning
  Sequencing primers: 5′ aaaatacatcaatggcatat; 3′ cggagctcgaattcggatcc
Terms and licenses: Academic/Nonprofit Terms; Industry Terms: Not Available to Industry
How to cite: 4A3.SU was a gift from Baojun Wang (Addgene plasmid # 197675 ; http://n2t.net/addgene:197675 ; RRID:Addgene_197675)
